Addgene plasmid #67140: pCellFree_G06
Purpose: (Empty Backbone) Gateway destination vector for cell-free expression with C-term mCherry 8xHis tag
Depositing lab: Kirill Alexandrov. Depositing organization: University of Queensland. Publication: Gateway-compatible vectors for high-throughput protein expression in pro- and eukaryotic cell-free systems. Gagoski D, Mureev S, Giles N, Johnston W, Dahmer-Heath M, Skalamera D, Gonda TJ, Alexandrov K. J Biotechnol. 2015 Feb 10;195:1-7. doi: 10.1016/j.jbiotec.2014.12.006. Epub 2014 Dec 19. PubMed 25529348.
Backbone
  Vector backbone: pLTE EGFP
  Vector type: Cell-free expression
  Tag / fusion protein: mCherry (C terminal on backbone); HIS (C terminal on backbone)
Growth in bacteria
  Bacterial resistance: Chloramphenicol and Ampicillin, 25 & 100 μg/mL
  Growth temperature: 37°C
  Growth strain: ccdB Survival
  Copy number: High Copy
Gene/Insert
  Gene/Insert name: None
  Tag / fusion protein: mCherry (C terminal on backbone); HIS (C terminal on backbone)
Terms and licenses: Academic/Nonprofit Terms; Industry Terms: Not Available to Industry
Depositor comments: attR1-ccdB-CamR-attR2-mCheery-8xHis-Stop
How to cite: pCellFree_G06 was a gift from Kirill Alexandrov (Addgene plasmid # 67140 ; http://n2t.net/addgene:67140 ; RRID:Addgene_67140)
