[The description below was written by a language model from this plasmid's Addgene catalogue record and pLannotate feature annotations shown in this document.]
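Description:
pCellFree_G06 is an empty Gateway destination vector for cell-free protein expression, built on the pLTE EGFP backbone and about 5.3 kb in size. It is a high-copy plasmid carrying a ColE1/pUC-type origin and an ampicillin resistance gene (bla with its own promoter) on the backbone. The Gateway cassette contributes a second marker, chloramphenicol acetyltransferase driven by the cat promoter, so the unrecombined vector is selected on both antibiotics. Because the cassette also encodes the CcdB gyrase toxin (next to a ccdA fragment), the plasmid must be maintained in a ccdB-tolerant strain.

The expression unit starts with a T7 promoter, followed by an unannotated stretch of roughly 130 nt before attR1; the record does not say what leader or translation-initiation element lies there. The attR1–ccdB–CmR–attR2 cassette sits next, followed directly by mCherry, an 8xHis tag and a stop codon according to the depositor's notes, and then a T7 terminator. The His tag itself is not called in the automated annotation, and the short "SET1" fragment just before the terminator is probably an incidental match to T7 gene 10-derived sequence. An LR reaction with an entry clone replaces the ccdB/CmR cassette with an open reading frame. This counterselects against unrecombined vector in standard strains and places the ORF in frame with C-terminal mCherry-8xHis. The resulting template is transcribed by T7 RNA polymerase, the red fluorescent fusion allows product yield or behaviour to be monitored, and the His tag allows affinity capture. Residual lac promoter, operator, CAP site and lacI fragment sequences are backbone remnants. The associated publication title indicates the vector series was designed for high-throughput expression in both prokaryotic and eukaryotic cell-free systems.
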