Features (pLannotate 1.2.2; 17 found; start..end, strand, type, name):
      7..25      +  promoter       T7 promoter: promoter for bacteriophage T7 RNA polymerase
    160..284     +  protein_bind   attR1: mutant version of attR; recombination site for the Gateway® LR reaction LR Clonase™
    334..636     -  CDS            ccdB: CCDB_ECOLI - Also known as G, letB, letD. Experimental evidence at protein level: Swiss-Prot protein existence level 1. Toxic component of a type II toxin-antitoxin (TA) system, functioning in plasmid maintainence. Responsible for the post- segregational killing (PSK) of plasmid-free cells, also referred to as a plasmid addiction system. Half-life of over 2 hours. Cell killing by CcdB is accompanied by filamentation, defects in chromosome and plasmid segregation, defects in cell division, formation of anucleate cells, decreased DNA synthesis and plasmid loss. Interferes with the activity of DN
    641..799     -  CDS            ccdA (fragment): CCDA_ECO57 - Also known as H, letA. Experimental evidence at protein level: Swiss-Prot protein existence level 1. Antitoxin component of a type II toxin-antitoxin (TA) system which inhibits the post-segregational killing (PSK) of plasmid-free cells, also referred to as a plasmid addiction system. Binds to and blocks the activity of CcdB; will also remove bound CcdB protein from the CcdB-GyrA complex by forming a CcdA-CcdB complex, a process termed rejuvenation. Functions as a transcriptional corepressor for the ccdAB operon, repression also requires CcdB (By similarity). From Escherichia coli
    978..1637    -  CDS            CmR: chloramphenicol acetyltransferase; cat; confers resistance to chloramphenicol
   1638..1740    -  promoter       cat promoter: promoter of the E. coli cat gene encoding chloramphenicol acetyltransferase
   1887..2011    -  protein_bind   attR2: mutant version of attR; recombination site for the Gateway® LR reaction LR Clonase™
   2037..2735    +  CDS            mCherry: mCherry is a basic (constitutively fluorescent) red fluorescent protein published in 2004, derived from Discosoma sp.. It is reported to be a very rapidly-maturing monomer with low acid sensitivity.
   2942..2973    +  CDS            SET1 (fragment): solubility-enhancement tag derived from T7 phage gene 10B
   2991..3037    +  terminator     T7 terminator: transcription terminator for bacteriophage T7 RNA polymerase
   3139..3155    -  protein_bind   lac operator: The lac repressor binds to the lac operator to inhibit transcription in E. coli. This inhibition can be relieved by adding lactose or isopropyl-β-D-thiogalactopyranoside (IPTG). lac repressor encoded by lacI
   3163..3193    -  promoter       lac promoter: promoter for the E. coli lac operon
   3208..3229    -  protein_bind   CAP binding site: CAP binding activates transcription in the presence of cAMP. E. coli catabolite activator protein
   3242..3334    -  CDS            lacI (fragment): lac repressor; lacI; The lac repressor binds to the lac operator to inhibit transcription in E. coli. This inhibition can be relieved by adding lactose or isopropyl-β-D-thiogalactopyranoside (IPTG).
   3517..4105    -  rep_origin     ori: high-copy-number ColE1/pMB1/pBR322/pUC origin of replication
   4276..5136    -  CDS            AmpR: β-lactamase; bla; confers resistance to ampicillin, carbenicillin, and related antibiotics
   5137..5241    -  promoter       AmpR promoter: bla
>Addgene plasmid #67140 | pCellFree_G06 | depositor full sequence | sequence record 127551 | Full plasmid sequence
GACGTCTAATACGACTCACTATAGGGACATCTTAAGTTTATTTTATTTTATTTTATTTTATTTTATTTTA
TTTTATTTTATTTTATTTTATTTTATTTAACCATGACAGTAATGTATAAAGTCTGTAAAGACATTAAACA
CGTAAGTGAAACCATGGGCACAAGTTTGTACAAAAAAGCTGAACGAGAAACGTAAAATGATATAAATATC
AATATATTAAATTAGATTTTGCATAAAAAACAGACTACATAATACTGTAAAACACAACATATCCAGTCAC
TATGGGGCCCGTCGACCTGCAGACTGGCTGTGTATAAGGGAGCCTGACATTTATATTCCCCAGAACATCA
GGTTAATGGCGTTTTTGATGTCATTTTCGCGGTGGCTGAGATCAGCCACTTCTTCCCCGATAACGGAGAC
CGGCACACTGGCCATATCGGTGGTCATCATGCGCCAGCTTTCATCCCCGATATGCACCACCGGGTAAAGT
TCACGGGAGACTTTATCTGACAGCAGACGTGCACTGGCCAGGGGGATCACCATCCGTCGCCCGGGCGTGT
CAATAATATCACTCTGTACATCCACAAACAGACGATAACGGCTCTCTCTTTTATAGGTGTAAACCTTAAA
CTGCATTTCACCAGTCCCTGTTCTCGTCAGCAAAAGAGCCGTTCATTTCAATAAACCGGGCGACCTCAGC
CATCCCTTCCTGATTTTCCGCTTTCCAGCGTTCGGCACGCAGACGACGGGCTTCATTCTGCATGGTTGTG
CTTACCAGACCGGAGATATTGACATCATATATGCCTTGAGCAACTGATAGCTGTCGCTGTCAACTGTCAC
TGTAATACGCTGCTTCATAGCACACCTCTTTTTGACATACTTCGGGTATACATATCAGTATATATTCTTA
TACCGCAAAAATCAGCGCGCAAATACGCATACTGTTATCTGGCTTTTAGTAAGCCGGATCCACGCGTTTA
CGCCCCGCCCTGCCACTCATCGCAGTACTGTTGTAATTCATTAAGCATTCTGCCGACATGGAAGCCATCA
CAGACGGCATGATGAACCTGAATCGCCAGCGGCATCAGCACCTTGTCGCCTTGCGTATAATATTTGCCCA
TGGTGAAAACGGGGGCGAAGAAGTTGTCCATATTGGCCACGTTTAAATCAAAACTGGTGAAACTCACCCA
GGGATTGGCTGAGACGAAAAACATATTCTCAATAAACCCTTTAGGGAAATAGGCCAGGTTTTCACCGTAA
CACGCCACATCTTGCGAATATATGTGTAGAAACTGCCGGAAATCGTCGTGGTATTCACTCCAGAGCGATG
AAAACGTTTCAGTTTGCTCATGGAAAACGGTGTAACAAGGGTGAACACTATCCCATATCACCAGCTCACC
GTCTTTCATTGCCATACGGAATTCCGGATGAGCATTCATCAGGCGGGCAAGAATGTGAATAAAGGCCGGA
TAAAACTTGTGCTTATTTTTCTTTACGGTCTTTAAAAAGGCCGTAATATCCAGCTGAACGGTCTGGTTAT
AGGTACATTGAGCAACTGACTGAAATGCCTCAAAATGTTCTTTACGATGCCATTGGGATATATCAACGGT
GGTATATCCAGTGATTTTTTTCTCCATTTTAGCTTCCTTAGCTCCTGAAAATCTCGATAACTCAAAAAAT
ACGCCCGGTAGTGATCTTATTTCATTATGGTGAAAGTTGGAACCTCTTACGTGCCGATCAACGTCTCATT
TTCGCCAAAAGTTGGCCCAGGGCTTCCCGGTATCAACAGGGACACCAGGATTTATTTATTCTGCGAAGTG
ATCTTCCGTCACAGGTATTTATTCGGCGCAAAGTGCGTCGGGTGATGCTGCCAACTTAGCAAGCTTCATA
GTGACTGGATATGTTGTGTTTTACAGTATTATGTAGTCTGTTTTTTATGCAAAATCTAATTTAATATATT
GATATTTATATCATTTTACGTTTCTCGTTCAGCTTTCTTGTACAAAGTGGTGCTGGAGGTGCTCTTCCAG
GGCCCGAAGGGCGAGGAGGATAACATGGCCATCATCAAGGAGTTCATGCGCTTCAAGGTGCACATGGAGG
GCTCCGTGAACGGCCACGAGTTCGAGATCGAGGGCGAGGGCGAGGGCCGCCCCTACGAGGGCACCCAGAC
CGCCAAGCTGAAGGTGACCAAGGGTGGCCCCCTGCCCTTCGCCTGGGACATCCTGTCCCCTCAGTTCATG
TACGGCTCCAAGGCCTACGTGAAGCACCCCGCCGACATCCCCGACTACTTGAAGCTGTCCTTCCCCGAGG
GCTTCAAGTGGGAGCGCGTGATGAACTTCGAGGACGGCGGCGTGGTGACCGTGACCCAGGACTCCTCCCT
GCAGGACGGCGAGTTCATCTACAAGGTGAAGCTGCGCGGCACCAACTTCCCCTCCGACGGCCCCGTAATG
CAGAAGAAGACTATGGGCTGGGAGGCCTCCTCCGAGCGGATGTACCCCGAGGACGGCGCCCTGAAGGGCG
AGATCAAGCAGAGGCTGAAGCTGAAGGACGGCGGCCACTACGACGCTGAGGTCAAGACCACCTACAAGGC
CAAGAAGCCCGTGCAGCTGCCCGGCGCCTACAACGTCAACATCAAGTTGGACATCACCTCCCACAACGAG
GACTACACCATCGTGGAACAGTACGAACGCGCCGAGGGCCGCCACTCCACCGGCGGCATGGACGAGCTGT
ACAAGACCTCTGGTCACCACCATCACCACCATCACCACTAAGCGGCCGCCCTCCTCCTCCTTTCTTGTTC
CTTTCACGTCGCCTTCTCGGTTGTAGCTGGCAGACGACGAGTCTTACTTTTACGTGTACTTCTCTATAGA
TGATGTATGATCTCTCTGCATGCGTGTTCGTGCATGTGTCCGTGTGTTGGGTACGCGTGGTACCCTGCAG
GAAGGAAGCTGAGTTGGCTGCTGCCACCGCTGAGCAATAACTAGTAATTACTAGCATAACCCCTTGGGGC
CTCTAAACGGGTCTTGAGGGGGTTTTTTGCTGAAAGGAGGACAGCTGATGATTGTCATGCTTGCCATCTG
TTTTCTTGCAAGGTCAGAGGAATTCGTAATCATGGTCATAGCTGTTTCCTGTGTGAAATTGTTATCCGCT
CACAATTCCACACAACATACGAGCCGGAAGCATAAAGTGTAAAGCCTGGGGTGCCTAATGAGTGAGCTAA
CTCACATTAATTGCGTTGCGCTCACTGCCCGCTTTCCAGTCGGGAAACCTGTCGTGCCAGCTGCATTAAT
GAATCGGCCAACGCGCGGGGAGAGGCGGTTTGCGTATTGGGCGCTCTTCCGCTTCCTCGCTCACTGACTC
GCTGCGCTCGGTCGTTCGGCTGCGGCGAGCGGTATCAGCTCACTCAAAGGCGGTAATACGGTTATCCACA
GAATCAGGGGATAACGCAGGAAAGAACATGTGAGCAAAAGGCCAGCAAAAGGCCAGGAACCGTAAAAAGG
CCGCGTTGCTGGCGTTTTTCCATAGGCTCCGCCCCCCTGACGAGCATCACAAAAATCGACGCTCAAGTCA
GAGGTGGCGAAACCCGACAGGACTATAAAGATACCAGGCGTTTCCCCCTGGAAGCTCCCTCGTGCGCTCT
CCTGTTCCGACCCTGCCGCTTACCGGATACCTGTCCGCCTTTCTCCCTTCGGGAAGCGTGGCGCTTTCTC
ATAGCTCACGCTGTAGGTATCTCAGTTCGGTGTAGGTCGTTCGCTCCAAGCTGGGCTGTGTGCACGAACC
CCCCGTTCAGCCCGACCGCTGCGCCTTATCCGGTAACTATCGTCTTGAGTCCAACCCGGTAAGACACGAC
TTATCGCCACTGGCAGCAGCCACTGGTAACAGGATTAGCAGAGCGAGGTATGTAGGCGGTGCTACAGAGT
TCTTGAAGTGGTGGCCTAACTACGGCTACACTAGAAGAACAGTATTTGGTATCTGCGCTCTGCTGAAGCC
AGTTACCTTCGGAAAAAGAGTTGGTAGCTCTTGATCCGGCAAACAAACCACCGCTGGTAGCGGTGGTTTT
TTTGTTTGCAAGCAGCAGATTACGCGCAGAAAAAAAGGATCTCAAGAGGATCCTTTGATCTTTTCTACGG
GGTCTGACGCTCAGTGGAACGAAAACTCACGTTAAGGGATTTTGGTCATGAGATTATCAAAAAGGATCTT
CACCTAGATCCTTTTAAATTAAAAATGAAGTTTTAAATCAATCTAAAGTATATATGAGTAAACTTGGTCT
GACAGTTACCAATGCTTAATCAGTGAGGCACCTATCTCAGCGATCTGTCTAGTTCGTTCATCCATAGTTG
CCTGACTCCCCGTCGTGTAGATAACTACGATACGGGAGGGCTTACCATCTGGCCCCAGTGCTGCAATGAT
ACCGCGAGACCCACGCTCACCGGCTCCAGATTTATCAGCAATAAACCAGCCAGCCGGAAGGGCCGAGCGC
AGAAGTGGTCCTGCAACTTTATCCGCCTCCATCCAGTCTATTAATTGTTGCCGGGAAGCTAGAGTAAGTA
GTTCGCCAGTTAATAGTTTGCGCAACGTTGTTGCCATTGCTACAGGCATCGTGGTGTCACGCTCGTCGTT
TGGTATGGCTTCATTCAGCTCCGGTTCCCAACGATCAAGGCGAGTTACATGATCCCCCATGTTGTGCAAA
AAAGCGGTTAGCTCCTTCGGTCCTCCGATCGTTGTCAGAAGTAAGTTGGCCGCAGTGTTATCACTCATGG
TTATGGCAGCACTGCATAATTCTCTTACTGTCATGCCATCCGTAAGATGCTTTTCTGTGACTGGTGAGTA
CTCAACCAAGTCATTCTGAGAATAGTGTATGCGGCGACCGAGTTGCTCTTGCCCGGCGTCAATACGGGAT
AATACCGCGCCACATAGCAGAACTTTAAAAGTGCTCATCATTGGAAAACGTTCTTCGGGGCGAAAACTCT
CAAGGATCTTACCGCTGTTGAGATCCAGTTCGATGTAACCCACTCGTGCACCCAACTGATCTTCAGCATC
TTTTACTTTCACCAGCGTTTCTGGGTGAGCAAAAACAGGAAGGCAAAATGCCGCAAAAAAGGGAATAAGG
GCGACACGGAAATGTTGAATACTCATACTCTTCCTTTTTCAATATTATTGAAGCATTTATCAGGGTTATT
GTCTCATGAGCGGATACATATTTGAATGTATTTAGAAAAATAAACAAATAGGGGTTCCGCGCACATTTCC
CCGAAAAGTGCCACCT
