>Addgene plasmid #67140 | pCellFree_G06 | addgene partial sequence | sequence record 121322 | T7term 5'-GCTAGTTATTGCTCAGCGG-3'
GGTACCACGCGTACCCAACACACGGACACATGCACGAACACGCATGCAGAGAGATCATACATCATCTATA
GAGAAGTACACGTAAAAGTAAGACTCGTCGTCTGCCAGCTACAACCGAGAAGGCGACGTGAAAGGAACAA
GAAAGGAGGAGGAGGGCGGCCGCTTAGTGGTGATGGTGGTGATGGTGGTGACCAGAGGTCTTGTACAGCT
CGTCCATGCCGCCGGTGGAGTGGCGGCCCTCGGCGCGTTCGTACTGTTCCACGATGGTGTAGTCCTCGTT
GTGGGAGGTGATGTCCAACTTGATGTTGACGTTGTAGGCGCCGGGCAGCTGCACGGGCTTCTTGGCCTTG
TAGGTGGTCTTGACCTCAGCGTCGTAGTGGCCGCCGTCCTTCAGCTTCAGCCTCTGCTTGATCTCGCCCT
TCAGGGCGCCGTCCTCGGGGTACATCCGCTCGGAGGAGGCCTCCCAGCCCATAGTCTTCTTCTGCATTAC
GGGGCCGTCGGAGGGGAAGTTGGTGCCGCGCAGCTTCACCTTGTAGATGAACTCGCCGTCCTGCAGGGAG
GAGTCCTGGGTCACGGTCACCACGCCGCCGTCCTCGAAGTTCATCACGCGCTCCCACTTGAAGCCCTCGG
GGAAGGACAGCTTCAAGTAGTCGGGGATGTCGGCGGGGTGCTTCACGTAGGCCTTGGAGCCGTACATGAA
CTGAGGGGACAGGATGTCCCAGGCGAAGGGCAGGGGGCCACCCTTGGTCACCTTCAGCTTGGCGGTCTGG
GTGCCCTCGTAGGG
