>Addgene plasmid #67140 | pCellFree_G06 | addgene partial sequence | sequence record 121920 | T7 5'-TAATACGACTCACTATAGGG-3'
TTTATTTTATTTTATTTTATTTTATTTTATTTTATTTTATTTTATTTTATTTAACCATGACAGTAATGTA
TAAAGTCTGTAAAGACATTAAACACGTAAGTGAAACCATGGGCACAAGTTTGTACAAAAAAGCTGAACGA
GAAACGTAAAATGATATAAATATCAATATATTAAATTAGATTTTGCATAAAAAACAGACTACATAATACT
GTAAAACACAACATATCCAGTCACTATGGGGCCCGTCGACCTGCAGACTGGCTGTGTATAAGGGAGCCTG
ACATTTATATTCCCCAGAACATCAGGTTAATGGCGTTTTTGATGTCATTTTCGCGGTGGCTGAGATCAGC
CACTTCTTCCCCGATAACGGAGACCGGCACACTGGCCATATCGGTGGTCATCATGCGCCAGCTTTCATCC
CCGATATGCACCACCGGGTAAAGTTCACGGGAGACTTTATCTGACAGCAGACGTGCACTGGCCAGGGGGA
TCACCATCCGTCGCCCGGGCGTGTCAATAATATCACTCTGTACATCCACAAACAGACGATAACGGCTCTC
TCTTTTATAGGTGTAAACCTTAAACTGCATTTCACCAGCCCCTGTTCTCGTCAGCAAAAGAGCCGTTCAT
TTCAATAAACCGGGCGACCTCAGCCATCCCTTCCTGATTTTCCGCTTTCCAGCGTTCGGCACGCAGACGA
CGGGCTTCATTCTGCATGGTTGTGCTTACCAGACCGGAGATATTGACATCATATATGCCTTGAGCAACTG
ATAGCTGTCGCTGTCAACTGTCACTGTAATACGCTGCTTCATAGCATACCTCTTTTTGACATACTTCGGG
TATACATATCAGTATATATTCTTATACCGCAAAAATCAGCGCGCAAATACGCATACTGTTATCTGGCTTT
TAGTAAGCCGGATCCACGCGTTTACGCCCCGCCCTGCCACTCATCGCAGTACTGTTGTAATTCATTAAGC
ATTCTGCCGACATGG
